>Addgene plasmid #198987 | pGL0_86 [ORI_BC_11] | addgene full sequence | sequence record 401240 | Addgene NGS Result
CCGGAATCTATTGGCCTATGTCACTGAAACTATCCAAACACCCCATGTCGATACTGAACGTATCGACGCA
TACCTCCTTCCTTGAAAACGCACAATCAAGGTCTCGGTCAGGGTCACGCGTAGGACGCGTCGAGTAGGGT
TTATAATCATCCTCCCCGGCGTTCCGCAGCCACACGCCGTGTGAAGCTGGGGAGTGAGACCAGTCCTTAC
CTGAAGAATAAGTGTCAGCCAGTGTAACCCGATGAGGAACCCAAAAGGCGAACCGGGCCAGACAACCCGG
CGGTATCGCACTCAAAGCCGAGGCTAGGTGGAGGCTCAGTGATGATAAGTCTGCGATGGTGGATGCATGT
GTCATGGTCATAGCTGTTTCCTGTGTGAAATTGTTATCCGCTCAGAGGGCACAATCCTATTCCGCGCTAT
CCGACAATCTCCAAGACATTAGGTGGAGTTCAGTTCGGCGTATGGCATATGTCGCTGGAAAGAACATGTG
AGCAAAAGGCCAGCAAAAGGCCAGGAACCGTAAAAAGGCCGCGTTGCTGGCGTTTTTCCATAGGCTCCGC
CCCCCTGACGAGCATCACAAAAATCGACGCTCAAGTCAGAGGTGGCGAAACCCGACAGGACTATAAAGAT
ACCAGGCGTTTCCCCCTGGAAGCTCCCTCGTGCGCTCTCCTGTTCCGACCCTGCCGCTTACCGGATACCT
GTCCGCCTTTCTCCCTTCGGGAAGCGTGGCGCTTTCTCATAGCTCACGCTGTAGGTATCTCAGTTCGGTG
TAGGTCGTTCGCTCCAAGCTGGGCTGTGTGCACGAACCCCCCGTTCAGCCCGACCGCTGCGCCTTATCCG
GTAACTATCGTCTTGAGTCCAACCCGGTAAGACACGACTTATCGCCACTGGCAGCAGCCACTGGTAACAG
GATTAGCAGAGCGAGGTATGTAGGCGGTGCTACAGAGTTCTTGAAGTGGTGGCCTAACTACGGCTACACT
AGAAGAACAGTATTTGGTATCTGCGCTCTGCTGAAGCCAGTTACCTTCGGAAAAAGAGTTGGTAGCTCTT
GATCCGGCAAACAAACCACCGCTGGTAGCGGTGGTTTTTTTGTTTGCAAGCAGCAGATTACGCGCAGAAA
AAAAGGATCTCAAGAAGATCCTTTGATCTTTTCTACGGGGTCTGACGCTCTATTCAACAAAGCCGCCGTC
CCGTCAAGTCAGCGTAAATGGGTAGGGGGCTTCAAATCGTCCCCCCATACGATATAAGTTGTTACTAGTG
CTTGGATTCTCACCAATAAAAAACGCCCGGCGGCAACCGAGCGTTCTGAACAAATCCAGATGGAGTTCTG
AGGTCATTACTGGATCTATCAACAGGAGTCCAAGCGAGCTCGATATCAAATTACGCCCCGCCCTGCCACT
CATCGCAGTACTGTTGTAATTCATTAAGCATTCTGCCGACATGGAAGCCATCACAAACGGCATGATGAAC
CTGAATCGCCAGCGGCATCAGCACCTTGTCGCCTTGCGTATAATATTTGCCCATGGTGAAAACGGGGGCG
AAGAAGTTGTCCATATTGGCCACGTTTAAATCAAAACTGGTGAAACTCACCCAGGGATTGGCTGAGACGA
AAAACATATTCTCAATAAACCCTTTAGGGAAATAGGCCAGGTTTTCACCGTAACACGCCACATCTTGCGA
ATATATGTGTAGAAACTGCCGGAAATCGTCGTGGTATTCACTCCAGAGCGATGAAAACGTTTCAGTTTGC
TCATGGAAAACGGTGTAACAAGGGTGAACACTATCCCATATCACCAGCTCACCGTCTTTCATTGCCATAC
GAAATTCCGGATGAGCATTCATCAGGCGGGCAAGAATGTGAATAAAGGCCGGATAAAACTTGTGCTTATT
TTTCTTTACGGTCTTTAAAAAGGCCGTAATATCCAGCTGAACGGTCTGGTTATAGGTACATTGAGCAACT
GACTGAAATGCCTCAAAATGTTCTTTACGATGCCATTGGGATATATCAACGGTGGTATATCCAGTGATTT
TTTTCTCCATTTTAGCTTCCTTAGCTCCTGAAAATCTCGATAACTCAAAAAATACGCCCGGTAGTGATCT
TATTTCATTATGGTGAAAGTTGGAACCTCTTACGTGCCGATCAACGTCTCATTGATACCTGAAACAAAAC
CCATCGTACGGCCAAGGAAGTCTCCAATAACTGTGATCCACCACAAGCGCCAGGGTTTTCCCAGTCACGA
CGTTGTAAAACGACGGCCAGTCATGCATAATCCGCACGCATCTGGAATAAGGAAGTGCCATTCCGCCTGA
CCT
Features (pLannotate 1.2.2; 6 found; start..end, strand, type, name):
    379..394     -  protein_bind   lac operator (fragment): The lac repressor binds to the lac operator to inhibit transcription in E. coli. This inhibition can be relieved by adding lactose or isopropyl-β-D-thiogalactopyranoside (IPTG). lac repressor encoded by lacI
    545..1133    -  rep_origin     ori: high-copy-number ColE1/pMB1/pBR322/pUC origin of replication
   1266..1360    -  terminator     lambda t0 terminator: transcription terminator from phage lambda
   1384..2040    -  CDS            cat: CAT_ECOLX - Experimental evidence at protein level: Swiss-Prot protein existence level 1. This enzyme is an effector of chloramphenicol resistance in bacteria. From Escherichia coli. This protein is used as a marker in many commonly used cloning vectors, such as pACYC184.
   2041..2143    -  promoter       cat promoter: promoter of the E. coli cat gene encoding chloramphenicol acetyltransferase
   2218..2261    -  CDS            lacZα (fragment): LacZα fragment of β-galactosidase; lacZ fragment
