[The description below was written by a language model from this plasmid's Addgene catalogue record and pLannotate feature annotations shown in this document.]
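Description:
pGL0_86 [ORI_BC_11] is a small (about 2.3 kb) synthetic biology plasmid that serves as a Level 0 part in a hierarchical modular cloning system, built on the pGLDV_17 backbone. It is maintained in E. coli through a high-copy ColE1/pMB1/pUC-type origin of replication and is selected with chloramphenicol. Resistance comes from a chloramphenicol acetyltransferase (cat) gene driven by its native cat promoter and followed by the phage lambda t0 transcription terminator.

The stored part, ORI_BC_11, is listed as a synthetic sequence. The record gives no further description, and the automated annotation assigns no feature to it, so its exact position and composition are not stated. The name suggests a barcode element associated with origins of replication, which would fit the linked work on high-throughput identification of functional replication origins in non-model bacteria, but this reading is an inference rather than something the record states. The only other annotated elements are short fragments of a lac operator and of lacZα. These are probably remnants of a lacZα screening cassette in the parent vector that was displaced when the part was inserted, and as fragments they are not expected to function. The cloning method is recorded as unknown. As a Level 0 part, the plasmid is a sequence-verified storage vector from which the ORI_BC_11 module can be combined with other parts into higher-level constructs. No expression cassette, tag or reporter for use in a target organism is annotated.
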