Addgene plasmid #198987: pGL0_86 [ORI_BC_11]
Purpose: Level 0 part
Depositing lab: Charlie Gilbert & Nili Ostrov & Cultivarium Tools. Depositing organization: Cultivarium, Convergent Research. Publication: A scalable framework for high-throughput identification of functional origins of replication in non-model bacteria. Gilbert C, Brumwell SL, Crits-Christoph A, Kang SC, Martin-Moldes Z, Alsharif W, Esmurria A, Nguyen M-A, Lee HH, Ostrov N. bioRxiv 2023.05.19.541510 10.1101/2023.05.19.541510.
Backbone
  Vector backbone: pGLDV_17
  Vector type: Synthetic Biology
Growth in bacteria
  Bacterial resistance: Chloramphenicol, 25 μg/mL
  Growth temperature: 37°C
  Growth strain: E. coli Zymo 10B
  Copy number: High Copy
Gene/Insert
  Gene/Insert name: ORI_BC_11
  Species: Synthetic
  Cloning method: Unknown
Terms and licenses: Academic/Nonprofit Terms; Industry Terms: Not Available to Industry
How to cite: pGL0_86 [ORI_BC_11] was a gift from Charlie Gilbert & Nili Ostrov & Cultivarium Tools (Addgene plasmid # 198987 ; http://n2t.net/addgene:198987 ; RRID:Addgene_198987)
